>Addgene plasmid #146951 | pAc5.1B-lambdaN-HA-DmAGO1-del942-971-GSG_M | depositor full sequence | sequence record 289398 | Full Sequence
CTTCAAGGAATTAATTCTATATTCTAAAAACACAAATGATACTTCTAAAAAAAATCATGAATGGCATCAA
CTCTGAATCAAATCTTTGCAGATGCACCTACTTCTCATTTCCACTGTCACATCATTTTTCCAGATCTCGC
TGCCTGTTATGTGGCCCACAAACCAAGACACGTTTTATGGCCATTAAAGCTGGCTGATCGTCGCCAAACA
CCAAATACATATCAATATGTACATTCGAGAAAGAAGCGATCAAAGAAGCGTCTTCGGGCGAGTAGGAGAA
TGCGGAGGAGAAGGAGAACGAGCTGATCTAGTATCTCTCCACAATCCAATGCCAACTGACCAACTGGCCA
TATTCGGAGCAATTTGAAGCCAATTTCCATCGCCTGGCGATCGCTCCATTCTTGGCTATATGTTTTTCAC
CGTTCCCGGGGCCATTTTCAAAGACTCGTCGGTAAGATAAGATTGTGTCACTCGCTGTCTCTCTTCATTT
GTCGAAGAATGCTGAGGAATTTCGCGATGACGTCGGCGAGTATTTTGAAGAATGAGAATAATTTGTATTT
ATACGAAAATCAGTTAGTGGAATTTTCTACAAAAACATGTTATCTATAGATAATTTTGTTGCAAAATATG
TTGACTATGACAAAGATTGTATGTATATACCTTTAATGTATTCTCATTTTCTTATGTATTTATAATGGCA
ATGATGATACTGATGATATTTTAAGATGATGCCAGACCACAGGCTGATTTCTGCGTCTTTTGCCGAACGC
AGTGCATGTGCGGTTGTTGTTTTTTGGAATAGTTTCAATTTTCGGACTGTCCGCTTTGATTTCAGTTTCT
TGGCTTATTCAAAAAGCAAAGTAAAGCCAAAAAAGCGAGATGGCAATACCAAATGCGGCAAAACGGTAGT
GGAAGGAAAGGGGTGCGGGGCAGCGGAAGGAAGGGTGGGGCGGGGCGTGGCGGGGTCTGTGGCTGGGCGC
GACGTCACCGACGTTGGAGCCACTCCTTTGACCATGTGTGCGTGTGTGTATTATTCGTGTCTCGCCACTC
GCCGGTTGTTTTTTTCTTTTTATCTCGCTCTCTCTAGCGCCATCTCGTACGCATGCTCAACGCACCGCAT
GTTGCCGTGTCCTTTATGCGTCATTTTGGCTCGAAATAGGCAATTATTTAAACAAAGATTAGTCAACGAA
AACGCTAAAATAAATAAGTCTACAATATGGTTACTTATTGCCATGTGTGTGCAGCCAACGATAGCAACAA
AAGCAACAACACAGTGGCTTTCCCTCTTTCACTTTTTGTTTGCAAGCGCGTGCGAGCAAGACGGCACGAC
CGGCAAACGCAATTACGCTGACAAAGAGCAGACGAAGTTTTGGCCGAAAAACATCAAGGCGCCTGATACG
AATGCATTTGCAATAACAATTGCGATATTTAATATTGTTTATGAAGCTGTTTGACTTCAAAACACACAAA
AAAAAAAATAAAACAAATTATTTGAAAGAGAATTAGGAATCGGACAGCTTATCGTTACGGGCTAACAGCA
CACCGAGACGAAATAGCTTACCTGACGTCACAGCCTCTGGAAGAACTGCCGCCAAGCAGAGAGAGAGAGA
AAAAGAGGGAGAGCAGCTTAGACCGCATGTGCTTGTGTGTGAGGCGTCTCTCTCTTCGTCTCCTGTTTGC
GCAAACGCATAGACTGCACTGAGAAAATCGATTACCTATTTTTTATGAATGAATATTTGCACTATTACTA
TTCAAAACTATTAAGATAGCAATCACATTCAATAGCCAAATACTATACCACCTGAGCGATGCAACGAAAT
GATCAATTTGAGCAAAAATGCTGCATATTTAGGACGGCATCATTATAGAAATGCTTCTTGCTGTGTACTT
TTCTCTCGTCTGGCAGCTGTTTCGCCGTTATTGTTAAAACCGGCTTAAGTTAGGTGTGTTTTCTACGACT
AGTGATGCCCCTACTAGAAGATGTGTGTTGCACAAATGTCCCTGAATAACCAATTTGAAGTGCAGATAGC
AGTAAACGTAAGCTAATATGAATATTATTTAACTGTAATGTTTTAATATCGCTGGACATTACTAATAAAC
CCACTATAAACACATGTACATATGTATGTTTTGGCATACAATGAGTAGTTGGGGAAAAAATGTGTAAAAG
CACCGTGACCATCACAGCATAAAGATAACCAGCTGAAGTATCGAATATGAGTAACCCCCAAATTGAATCA
CATGCCGCAACTGATAGGACCCATGGAAGTACACTCTTCATGGCGATATACAAGACACACACAAGCACGA
ACACCCAGTTGCGGAGGAAATTCTCCGTAAATGAAAACCCAATCGGCGAACAATTCATACCCATATATGG
TAAAAGTTTTGAACGCGACTTGAGAGCGGAGAGCATTGCGGCTGATAAGGTTTTAGCGCTAAGCGGGCTT
TATAAAACGGGCTGCGGGACCAGTTTTCATATCACTACCGTTTGAGTTCTTGTGCTGTGTGGATACTCCT
CCCGACACAAAGCCGCTCCATCAGCCAGCAGTCGTCTAATCCAGAGACCCCGGATCGGGGTACCCAACAT
GGACGCACAAACACGACGACGTGAGCGTCGCGCTGAGAAACAAGCTCAATGGAAAGCTGCAAACGGTGGA
TCTCCTCCAAGCTTGAATTCTATGTACCCATACGATGTTCCAGATTACGCTATGTCCACGGAGCGTGAGC
TGGCTCCCGGTGGGCCAGCTCAGCTCCATCCGCACACGCTGCCGCTGACTTTTCCGGATCTCCAGATGAC
CTCCACCGTGGGCATCATTGGGAAAGTCTACGAGTCACAGTGGACCCCCTCGCCCACTCGGCCTCAGAGT
CCCTCTCAGGCGCAGACTAGCTTCGACACGCTCACATCACCACCAGCGCCCGGCTCGTCGGTCAATCCCA
CCGCCGTCACCAGCCCAAGTGCCCAGAATGTGGCCGCTGGTGGAGCAACTGTGGCCGGTGCAGCAGCAAC
TGCCGCCCAGGTGGCCTCCGCCTTGGGTGCCACCACCGGCAGCGTGACGCCAGCAATTGCCACCGCAACG
CCAGCCACGCAGCCGGATATGCCCGTCTTTACGTGTCCACGACGCCCGAATCTCGGACGAGAGGGTCGCC
CGATTGTGCTGCGCGCCAATCACTTCCAGGTGACAATGCCGCGTGGCTATGTGCATCACTATGACATCAA
TATACAGCCGGACAAGTGTCCGCGAAAGGTGAACCGTGAGATTATCGAGACTATGGTGCATGCCTATAGC
AAGATCTTCGGAGTGCTCAAGCCGGTGTTCGATGGTCGCAACAATCTGTATACCCGCGATCCCCTGCCCA
TTGGCAACGAGCGTCTAGAGCTGGAGGTTACTCTACCCGGCGAGGGCAAAGATCGAATCTTTCGCGTGAC
GATCAAGTGGCAGGCTCAGGTCTCGCTCTTCAATTTGGAGGAAGCTCTCGAAGGCCGCACGCGGCAGATA
CCCTATGATGCCATTTTGGCGCTCGATGTGGTCATGCGCCATCTGCCCAGCATGACGTACACGCCAGTGG
GACGTAGCTTCTTCAGTTCCCCGGAGGGTTACTACCATCCCCTGGGTGGTGGACGCGAGGTTTGGTTCGG
TTTCCATCAGAGCGCAAGGCCCTCGCAGTGGAAGATGATGCTCAATATCGATGTCTCGGCCACCGCTTTC
TACAAGGCTCAACCAGTCATTGACTTCATGTGCGAGGTGCTGGACATTCGCGACATCAACGAGCAGCGCA
AACCGCTCACCGATTCGCAGCGCGTCAAGTTCACGAAGGAGATCAAGGGTTTGAAGATCGAGATCACCCA
CTGCGGCCAGATGCGTCGCAAGTATCGTGTGTGCAACGTCACTCGCCGCCCCGCTCAGATGCAATCATTC
CCACTGCAGCTGGAGAACGGACAGACCGTAGAGTGCACCGTGGCCAAGTACTTCCTGGACAAGTACCGCA
TGAAATTGCGCTACCCGCACTTGCCCTGCCTGCAGGTTGGCCAAGAGCACAAGCACACTTACCTGCCTCT
AGAGGTGTGCAACATTGTGGCCGGACAGCGGTGCATTAAAAAGCTGACCGATATGCAGACGTCGACCATG
ATCAAGGCCACAGCTCGTTCAGCTCCGGATCGTGAGCGTGAGATTAACAACTTGGTAAAGCGCGCCGACT
TCAACAACGATTCGTATGTGCAAGAGTTTGGCCTGACCATCTCCAATTCGATGATGGAGGTACGAGGACG
CGTCTTGCCTCCTCCCAAGCTTCAGTATGGGGGACGTGTGTCTACCGGCCTCACCGGCCAGCAGCTGTTC
CCGCCACAGAACAAGGTGAGCTTGGCCTCGCCCAACCAGGGTGTATGGGATATGCGAGGCAAGCAGTTCT
TCACTGGCGTCGAGATCCGCATCTGGGCCATCGCCTGTTTTGCCCCACAGCGCACGGTGCGCGAGGATGC
GCTGCGTAATTTCACCCAGCAGCTGCAGAAGATCTCAAACGATGCAGGCATGCCGATAATTGGACAGCCG
TGCTTCTGTAAGTACGCCACCGGGCCGGATCAAGTGGAACCCATGTTCCGTTACCTGAAGATCACCTTCC
CCGGCCTGCAACTCGTCGTGGTTGTGCTGCCCGGCAAGACTCCAGTATACGCCGAGGTGAAGCGTGTAGG
TGACACCGTTCTGGGTATGGCCACCCAGTGTGTGCAGGCCAAGAACGTGAACAAGACATCGCCACAGACG
CTCTCTAATCTGTGTCTGAAGATCAACGTCAAGTTGGGCGGCATCAATTCAATTCTGGTCCCCTCCATTC
GGCCAAAGGTCTTCAATGAGCCGGTCATCTTTTTGGGTGCCGATGTGACACACCCACCAGCTGGCGACAA
CAAGAAACCATCGATTGCCGCCGTCGTGGGCTCCATGGATGCCCATCCATCGCGGTATGCCGCCACCGTT
CGCGTACAGCAGCACCGACAGGAGATCATCCAGGAGCTGAGCAGCATGGTGCGCGAGCTGTTGATCATGT
TCTACAAGTCGACGGGCGGCTACAAGCCCCACCGCATCATACTCTATCGTGACGGAGTCTCCGAGGGACA
ATTCCCACATGTCCTGCAACACGAATTGACCGCCATTCGCGAGGCCTGCATTAAGCTAGAGCCAGAGTAT
CGGCCGGGCATCACATTCATTGTGGTGCAGAAGCGCCATCACACTCGACTCTTCTGCGCGGAGAAGAAGG
AGCAGAGCGGCAAATCGGGCAATATTCCCGCAGGCACCACCGTCGATGTGGGCATCACACATCCCACCGA
ATTTGATTTCTATCTATGCAGCCATCAGGGCATCCAGGGCACCAGTCGCCCCTCGCACTACCACGTTCTG
TGGGACGACAATCACTTTGACTCGGACGAGCTGCAGTGCCTCACGTATCAGCTATGCCGTACGTACGTGC
GCTGCACCCGATCCGTCAGTATACCGGCGCCAGCCTACTACGCCCATTTAGTGGCCTTCCGTGCCAGATA
TCATGGTAGCGGTACTGTGCACGCGGATACCAAGAAGGTCATGTACTTTGCCTAACTCGAGTCTAGAGGG
CCCGCGGTTCGAAGGTAAGCCTATCCCTAACCCTCTCCTCGGTCTCGATTCTACGCGTACCGGTCATCAT
CACCATCACCATTGAGTTTAAACCCGCTGATCAGCCTCGACTGTGCCTTCTAAGGCCTGAGCTCGCTGAT
CAGCCTCGATCGAGGATCCAGACATGATAAGATACATTGATGAGTTTGGACAAACCACAACTAGAATGCA
GTGAAAAAAATGCTTTATTTGTGAAATTTGTGATGCTATTGCTTTATTTGTAACCATTATAAGCTGCAAT
AAACAAGTTAACAACAACAATTGCATTCATTTTATGTTTCAGGTTCAGGGGGAGGTGTGGGAGGTTTTTT
AAAGCAAGTAAAACCTCTACAAATGTGGTATGGCTGATTATGATCAGTCGACCGATGCCCTTGAGAGCCT
TCAACCCAGTCAGCTCCTTCCGGTGGGCGCGGGGCATGACTATCGTCGCCGCACTTATGACTGTCTTCTT
TATCATGCAACTCGTAGGACAGGTGCCGGCAGCGCTCTGGGTCATTTTCGGCGAGGACCGCTTTCGCTGG
AGCGCGACGATGATCGGCCTGTCGCTTGCGGTATTCGGAATCTTGCACGCCCTCGCTCAAGCCTTCGTCA
CTGGTCCCGCCACCAAACGTTTCGGCGAGAAGCAGGCCATTATCGCCGGCATGGCGGCCGACGCGCTGGG
CTACGTCTTGCTGGCGTTCGCGACGCGAGGCTGGATGGCCTTCCCCATTATGATTCTTCTCGCTTCCGGC
GGCATCGGGATGCCCGCGTTGCAGGCCATGCTGTCCAGGCAGGTAGATGACGACCATCAGGGACAGCTTC
AAGGATCGCTCGCGGCTCTTACCAGCCAGCAAAAGGCCAGGAACCGTAAAAAGGCCGCGTTGCTGGCGTT
TTTCCATAGGCTCCGCCCCCCTGACGAGCATCACAAAAATCGACGCTCAAGTCAGAGGTGGCGAAACCCG
ACAGGACTATAAAGATACCAGGCGTTTCCCCCTGGAAGCTCCCTCGTGCGCTCTCCTGTTCCGACCCTGC
CGCTTACCGGATACCTGTCCGCCTTTCTCCCTTCGGGAAGCGTGGCGCTTTCTCAATGCTCACGCTGTAG
GTATCTCAGTTCGGTGTAGGTCGTTCGCTCCAAGCTGGGCTGTGTGCACGAACCCCCCGTTCAGCCCGAC
CGCTGCGCCTTATCCGGTAACTATCGTCTTGAGTCCAACCCGGTAAGACACGACTTATCGCCACTGGCAG
CAGCCACTGGTAACAGGATTAGCAGAGCGAGGTATGTAGGCGGTGCTACAGAGTTCTTGAAGTGGTGGCC
TAACTACGGCTACACTAGAAGGACAGTATTTGGTATCTGCGCTCTGCTGAAGCCAGTTACCTTCGGAAAA
AGAGTTGGTAGCTCTTGATCCGGCAAACAAACCACCGCTGGTAGCGGTGGTTTTTTTGTTTGCAAGCAGC
AGATTACGCGCAGAAAAAAAGGATCTCAAGAAGATCCTTTGATCTTTTCTACGGGGTCTGACGCTCAGTG
GAACGAAAACTCACGTTAAGGGATTTTGGTCATGAGATTATCAAAAAGGATCTTCACCTAGATCCTTTTA
AATTAAAAATGAAGTTTTAAATCAATCTAAAGTATATATGAGTAAACTTGGTCTGACAGTTACCAATGCT
TAATCAGTGAGGCACCTATCTCAGCGATCTGTCTATTTCGTTCATCCATAGTTGCCTGACTCCCCGTCGT
GTAGATAACTACGATACGGGAGGGCTTACCATCTGGCCCCAGTGCTGCAATGATACCGCGAGACCCACGC
TCACCGGCTCCAGATTTATCAGCAATAAACCAGCCAGCCGGAAGGGCCGAGCGCAGAAGTGGTCCTGCAA
CTTTATCCGCCTCCATCCAGTCTATTAATTGTTGCCGGGAAGCTAGAGTAAGTAGTTCGCCAGTTAATAG
TTTGCGCAACGTTGTTGCCATTGCTGCAGGCATCGTGGTGTCACGCTCGTCGTTTGGTATGGCTTCATTC
AGCTCCGGTTCCCAACGATCAAGGCGAGTTACATGATCCCCCATGTTGTGCAAAAAAGCGGTTAGCTCCT
TCGGTCCTCCGATCGTTGTCAGAAGTAAGTTGGCCGCAGTGTTATCACTCATGGTTATGGCAGCACTGCA
TAATTCTCTTACTGTCATGCCATCCGTAAGATGCTTTTCTGTGACTGGTGAGTACTCAACCAAGTCATTC
TGAGAATAGTGTATGCGGCGACCGAGTTGCTCTTGCCCGGCGTCAACACGGGATAATACCGCGCCACATA
GCAGAACTTTAAAAGTGCTCATCATTGGAAAACGTTCTTCGGGGCGAAAACTCTCAAGGATCTTACCGCT
GTTGAGATCCAGTTCGATGTAACCCACTCGTGCACCCAACTGATCTTCAGCATCTTTTACTTTCACCAGC
GTTTCTGGGTGAGCAAAAACAGGAAGGCAAAATGCCGCAAAAAAGGGAATAAGGGCGACACGGAAATGTT
GAATACTCATACTCTTCCTTTTTCAATATTATTGAAGCATTTATCAGGGTTATTGTCTCATGAGCGGATA
CATATTTGAATGTATTTAGAAAAATAAACAAATAGGGGTTCCGCGCACATTTCCCCGAAAAGTGCCACCT
GACGTCTAAGAAACCATTATTATCATGACATTAACCTATAAAAATAGGCGTATCACGAGGCCCTTTCGT
Features (pLannotate 1.2.2; 11 found; start..end, strand, type, name):
     56..2568    +  promoter       Ac5 promoter: Drosophila melanogaster actin 5C promoter
   2589..2654    +  CDS            N (fragment): REGN_LAMBD - Experimental evidence at protein level: Swiss-Prot protein existence level 1. Plays a role as a transcriptional antitermination factor that allows the virus to initiate its lytic phase. Activates expression of the delayed viral early genes by modifying host RNA polymerase (RNAP) into a form that is resistant to termination signals. This antitermination function requires the host NusA protein which serves to stabilize the interaction between antitermination protein N and host RNA polymerase. From Escherichia phage lambda (Bacteriophage lambda).
   2685..2711    +  CDS            3xHA (fragment): three tandem HA epitope tags
   3060..5582    +  CDS            Ago2: AGO2_RAT - Also known as Eif2c2. Experimental evidence at protein level: Swiss-Prot protein existence level 1. Required for RNA-mediated gene silencing (RNAi) by the RNA- induced silencing complex (RISC). The 'minimal RISC' appears to include AGO2 bound to a short guide RNA such as a microRNA (miRNA) or short interfering RNA (siRNA). These guide RNAs direct RISC to complementary mRNAs that are targets for RISC-mediated gene silencing. The precise mechanism of gene silencing depends on the degree of complementarity between the miRNA or siRNA and its target. Binding of RISC to a perfectly comple
   5614..5655    +  CDS            V5 tag: epitope tag from simian virus 5
   5755..5889    -  polyA_signal   SV40 poly(A) signal: SV40 polyadenylation signal
   5912..5996    -  CDS            large T antigen (fragment): large T antigen from SV40 (simian virus 40)
   5997..6467    +  CDS            TcR (fragment): tetracycline efflux protein; tet; confers resistance to tetracycline
   6511..7099    -  rep_origin     ori: high-copy-number ColE1/pMB1/pBR322/pUC origin of replication
   7270..8130    -  CDS            AmpR: β-lactamase; bla; confers resistance to ampicillin, carbenicillin, and related antibiotics
   8131..8235    -  promoter       AmpR promoter: bla
