[The description below was written by a language model from this plasmid's Addgene catalogue record and pLannotate feature annotations shown in this document.]
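Description:
pAc5.1B-lambdaN-HA-DmAGO1-del942-971-GSG_M is an 8.3 kb insect-cell expression plasmid. The catalogue lists its backbone as unknown, although the name and features point to a pAc5.1B-type vector. Expression is driven by the constitutive Drosophila melanogaster actin 5C (Ac5) promoter and terminated by an SV40 polyadenylation signal, an arrangement suited to transient expression in cultured Drosophila cells. In bacteria the plasmid is maintained through a ColE1/pUC-type origin and selected with ampicillin via the β-lactamase gene and its own promoter. The record lists it as low copy despite this origin annotation. Short fragments annotated as SV40 large T antigen and a tetracycline resistance gene appear to be non-functional backbone remnants.

The open reading frame begins with a short fragment of the bacteriophage lambda N protein, followed by an HA epitope and then Drosophila Argonaute 1. The automated annotation labels the Argonaute region as rat Ago2, which reflects homology matching rather than the actual insert. As the name indicates, residues 942–971 of AGO1 are deleted and apparently replaced by a Gly-Ser-Gly linker, and the record notes two further non-silent differences from the reference sequence, V315A and H913R. The lambda N peptide binds BoxB RNA hairpins, so fusions of this kind are generally used to tether a protein to a BoxB-bearing reporter mRNA and test its silencing activity independently of small-RNA guidance, while the HA tag allows detection or immunoprecipitation. A vector-derived V5 tag lies downstream of the insert, but the record does not show whether it is translated in frame. The associated publication concerns the structure of the Argonaute MID-PIWI lobe, suggesting this deletion variant served as a structure-guided mutant for functional tests.
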