Addgene plasmid #146951: pAc5.1B-lambdaN-HA-DmAGO1-del942-971-GSG_M
Purpose: Insect Expression of DmAGO1-del942-971-GSG
Depositing lab: Elisa Izaurralde. Depositing organization: Max Planck Institute for Developmental Biology. Publication: Crystal structure of the MID-PIWI lobe of a eukaryotic Argonaute protein. Boland A, Huntzinger E, Schmidt S, Izaurralde E, Weichenrieder O. Proc Natl Acad Sci U S A. 2011 Jun 28;108(26):10466-71. doi: 10.1073/pnas.1103946108. Epub 2011 Jun 6. PubMed 21646546.
Backbone
  Vector backbone: Unknown
  Vector type: Insect Expression
Growth in bacteria
  Bacterial resistance: Ampicillin, 100 μg/mL
  Growth temperature: 37°C
  Growth strain: DH5alpha
  Copy number: Low Copy
Gene/Insert
  Gene/Insert name: DmAGO1-del942-971-GSG
  Species: D. melanogaster (fly)
  Mutation: variation with 2 non silent mutations V315A and H913R compared with the sequnce given by NCBI:gi:24653500.
  Entrez Gene: AGO1 (a.k.a. Dmel_CG6671, AGO-1, Ago, Ago-1, Ago1, Agp1, CG6671, Dm Ago1, DmAgo1, Dmel\CG6671, MRE20, ago-1, ago1, ago1-1, anon-WO0257455.29, argonaute1, dAGO1, dAgo1, dmAgo1, l(2)04845, l(2)4845, l(2)k00208, l(2)k08121)
  Cloning method: Unknown
Terms and licenses: Academic/Nonprofit Terms; Industry Terms: Not Available to Industry
Depositor comments: Plasmids from this collection were made available to the research community and donated after the lab closed. Please note that the sequence provided by the depositing laboratory may be theoretical/predicted or based on Sanger sequencing results. There may be discrepancies between sequencing results obtained by Addgene and the depositor sequence. If an Addgene verified sequence is not available, please contact before placing your order to request that our lab fully sequence the plasmid.
How to cite: pAc5.1B-lambdaN-HA-DmAGO1-del942-971-GSG_M was a gift from Elisa Izaurralde (Addgene plasmid # 146951 ; http://n2t.net/addgene:146951 ; RRID:Addgene_146951)
